Addgene plasmid #205754: pcDuex2-rsFastLime
Purpose: Expression of rsFastLime in mamalian cells
Depositing lab: Edward Boyden. Depositing organization: Massachusetts Institute of Technology. Publication: Temporally multiplexed imaging of dynamic signaling networks in living cells. Qian Y, Celiker OT, Wang Z, Guner-Ataman B, Boyden ES. Cell. 2023 Dec 7;186(25):5656-5672.e21. doi: 10.1016/j.cell.2023.11.010. Epub 2023 Nov 28. PubMed 38029746.
Backbone
  Vector backbone: pcDuex2
  Vector type: Mammalian Expression
Growth in bacteria
  Bacterial resistance: Ampicillin, 100 μg/mL
  Growth temperature: 37°C
  Growth strain: DH5alpha
  Copy number: High Copy
Gene/Insert
  Gene/Insert name: rsFastLime
  Species: Synthetic
  Insert size (bp): 675
  Mutation: wt
  Cloning method: Restriction Enzyme; 5′ cloning site Unknown (unknown if destroyed); 3′ cloning site Unknown (unknown if destroyed)
Terms and licenses: Academic/Nonprofit Terms; Industry Terms: Not Available to Industry
Depositor comments: Please visit https://www.biorxiv.org/content/10.1101/2022.08.22.504781v1.full for bioRxiv preprint.
How to cite: pcDuex2-rsFastLime was a gift from Edward Boyden (Addgene plasmid # 205754 ; http://n2t.net/addgene:205754 ; RRID:Addgene_205754)
