[The description below was written by a language model from this plasmid's Addgene catalogue record and pLannotate feature annotations shown in this document.]
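Description:
pcDuex2-rsFastLime is a mammalian expression plasmid of about 6.1 kb built on the pcDuex2 backbone and carrying a synthetic 675 bp insert encoding rsFastLime. The automated annotation labels this open reading frame as Dronpa-Green1, which fits rsFastLime being a reversibly photoswitchable green fluorescent protein of the Dronpa family. The plasmid is propagated in E. coli at high copy through a ColE1/pUC-type origin, with selection on ampicillin through the β-lactamase gene and its own promoter. An f1 phage origin is also present.

The coding sequence sits downstream of the human cytomegalovirus immediate-early enhancer and promoter and is followed by the bovine growth hormone polyadenylation signal, giving strong constitutive expression in transfected mammalian cells. Between the CMV promoter and the start of the gene, the annotation also detects a trc promoter fragment and a T7 gene 10 ribosome binding site. This arrangement suggests the backbone can drive expression of the same insert in bacteria as well as mammalian cells, although the record lists only mammalian expression as the purpose. A separate cassette places the neomycin/kanamycin phosphotransferase gene under the SV40 early promoter with an SV40 polyadenylation signal, which would permit G418 selection of stably transfected cells. The short hits to an HIV-1 LTR, ble, lacI and the lac promoter/operator region appear to be backbone remnants rather than functional modules. No fusion tags or targeting sequences are annotated, and the cloning sites are not recorded.

The plasmid was deposited in connection with work on temporally multiplexed imaging of signalling networks in living cells. In that context it provides untagged rsFastLime for expression in mammalian cells.
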