Features (pLannotate 1.2.2; 21 found; start..end, strand, type, name):
     28..80      -  misc_feature   bom (fragment): basis of mobility region from pBR322
    235..614     +  enhancer       CMV enhancer: human cytomegalovirus immediate early enhancer
    615..818     +  promoter       CMV promoter: human cytomegalovirus (CMV) immediate early promoter
    814..847     +  LTR            5' LTR (truncated) (fragment): truncated 5' long terminal repeat (LTR) from HIV-1
    860..883     +  promoter       trc promoter (fragment): strong E. coli promoter; hybrid between the trp and lac UV5 promoters
    912..934     +  RBS            RBS: efficient ribosome binding site from bacteriophage T7 gene 10 (Olins and Rangwala, 1989)
    944..1621    +  CDS            Dronpa-Green1: monomeric photoswitchable Dronpa-Green1 fluorescent protein
   1659..1883    +  polyA_signal   bGH poly(A) signal: bovine growth hormone polyadenylation signal
   1887..1908    +  promoter       SV40 promoter (fragment): SV40 enhancer and early promoter
   1929..2357    +  rep_origin     f1 ori (sequence partly withheld): f1 bacteriophage origin of replication; arrow indicates direction of (+) strand synthesis
   2371..2700    +  promoter       SV40 promoter: SV40 enhancer and early promoter
   2767..3558    +  CDS            neo: KKA2_KLEPN - Also known as kan, nptII. Experimental evidence at protein level: Swiss-Prot protein existence level 1. Resistance to kanamycin, neomycin, paromomycin, ribostamycin, butirosin and gentamicin B. From Klebsiella pneumoniae.
   3582..3740    +  CDS            ble (fragment): BLE_KLEPN - Experimental evidence at protein level: Swiss-Prot protein existence level 1. Binding protein with a strong affinity to the bleomycin family of antibiotics. Binds to CL990; an antimitotic-antibiotic compound. From Klebsiella pneumoniae.
   3735..3856    +  polyA_signal   SV40 poly(A) signal: SV40 polyadenylation signal
   3929..3945    -  protein_bind   lac operator: The lac repressor binds to the lac operator to inhibit transcription in E. coli. This inhibition can be relieved by adding lactose or isopropyl-β-D-thiogalactopyranoside (IPTG). lac repressor encoded by lacI
   3953..3983    -  promoter       lac promoter: promoter for the E. coli lac operon
   3998..4019    -  protein_bind   CAP binding site: CAP binding activates transcription in the presence of cAMP. E. coli catabolite activator protein
   4032..4124    -  CDS            lacI (fragment): lac repressor; lacI; The lac repressor binds to the lac operator to inhibit transcription in E. coli. This inhibition can be relieved by adding lactose or isopropyl-β-D-thiogalactopyranoside (IPTG).
   4307..4895    -  rep_origin     ori: high-copy-number ColE1/pMB1/pBR322/pUC origin of replication
   5066..5926    -  CDS            AmpR: β-lactamase; bla; confers resistance to ampicillin, carbenicillin, and related antibiotics
   5927..6031    -  promoter       AmpR promoter: bla
>Addgene plasmid #205754 | pcDuex2-rsFastLime | addgene full sequence | sequence record 405270 | Addgene NGS Result
GACGGATCGGGAGATCTCCCGATCCCCTATGGTGCACTCTCAGTACAATCTGCTCTGATGCCGCATAGTT
AAGCCAGTATCTGCTCCCTGCTTGTGTGTTGGAGGTCGCTGAGTAGTGCGCGAGCAAAATTTAAGCTACA
ACAAGGCAAGGCTTGACCGACAATTGCATGAAGAATCTGCTTAGGGTTAGGCGTTTTGCGCTGCTTCGCG
ATGTACGGGCCAGATATACGCGTTGACATTGATTATTGACTAGTTATTAATAGTAATCAATTACGGGGTC
ATTAGTTCATAGCCCATATATGGAGTTCCGCGTTACATAACTTACGGTAAATGGCCCGCCTGGCTGACCG
CCCAACGACCCCCGCCCATTGACGTCAATAATGACGTATGTTCCCATAGTAACGCCAATAGGGACTTTCC
ATTGACGTCAATGGGTGGAGTATTTACGGTAAACTGCCCACTTGGCAGTACATCAAGTGTATCATATGCC
AAGTACGCCCCCTATTGACGTCAATGACGGTAAATGGCCCGCCTGGCATTATGCCCAGTACATGACCTTA
TGGGACTTTCCTACTTGGCAGTACATCTACGTATTAGTCATCGCTATTACCATGGTGATGCGGTTTTGGC
AGTACATCAATGGGCGTGGATAGCGGTTTGACTCACGGGGATTTCCAAGTCTCCACCCCATTGACGTCAA
TGGGAGTTTGTTTTGGCACCAAAATCAACGGGACTTTCCAAAATGTCGTAACAACTCCGCCCCATTGACG
CAAATGGGCGGTAGGCGTGTACGGTGGGAGGTCTATATAAGCAGAGCTCTCTGGCTAACTAGAGAACCCA
CTGCTTACTGGTCCGGATTCAATTAATCATCGGCTCGTATAATATACCCGTTTTTTTGGGCTAGAAATAA
TTTTGTCTAACTTTAAGAAGGAGATATCTCGAGATGGTGAGTGTGATTAAACCAGACATGAAGATCAAGC
TGCGTATGGAAGGCGCTGTAAATGGACACCCGTTCGCGATTGAAGGAGTTGGCCTTGGGAAGCCTTTCGA
GGGAAAACAGAGTATGGACCTTAAAGTCAAAGAAGGCGGACCTCTGCCTTTCGCCTATGACATCTTGACA
ACTGTGTTCTGTTACGGCAACAGGGTATTCGCCAAATACCCAGAAAATATAGTAGACTATTTCAAGCAGT
CGTTTCCTGAGGGCTACTCTTGGGAACGAAGCATGAATTACGAAGACGGGGGCATTTGTAACGCGACAAA
CGACATAACCCTGGATGGTGACTGTTATATCTATGAAATTCGATTTGATGGTGTGAACTTTCCTGCCAAT
GGTCCAGTTATGCAGAAGAGGACTGTGAAATGGGAGCCATCCACTGAGAAATTGTATGTGCGTGATGGAG
TGCTGAAGGGTGATGGTAACATGGCTCTGTCGCTTGAAGGAGGTGGCCATTACCGATGTGACTTCAAAAC
TACTTATAAAGCTAAGAAGGTTGTCCAGTTGCCAGACTATCACTTTGTGGACCACCACATTGAGATTAAA
AGCCACGACAAAGATTACAGTAATGTTAATCTGCATGAGCACGCCGAAGCGCATTCTGAGCTGCCGAGGC
AGGCCAAGTAATCTAGAGGGCCCGTTTAAACCCGCTGATCAGCCTCGACTGTGCCTTCTAGTTGCCAGCC
ATCTGTTGTTTGCCCCTCCCCCGTGCCTTCCTTGACCCTGGAAGGTGCCACTCCCACTGTCCTTTCCTAA
TAAAATGAGGAAATTGCATCGCATTGTCTGAGTAGGTGTCATTCTATTCTGGGGGGTGGGGTGGGGCAGG
ACAGCAAGGGGGAGGATTGGGAAGACAATAGCAGGCATGCTGGGGATGCGGTGGGCTCTATGGCTTCTGA
GGCGGAAAGAACCAGCTGGGGCTCTAGGGGGTATCCCC
[124 nt withheld, positions 1929-2052]
C
[91 nt withheld, positions 2054-2144]
A
[49 nt withheld, positions 2146-2194]
CCTTTGACGTTGGAGTCCACGTTCTTT
[37 nt withheld, positions 2222-2258]
ACCCTATCTCGGTCTATTCTTTTGATTTATAAGGGATTTTGCCGATTTCGGCCTATTGGTTAAAAAATGA
GCTGATTTAACAAAAATTTAACGCGAATTAATTCTGTGGAATGTGTGTCAGTTAGGGTGTGGAAAGTCCC
CAGGCTCCCCAGCAGGCAGAAGTATGCAAAGCATGCATCTCAATTAGTCAGCAACCAGGTGTGGAAAGTC
CCCAGGCTCCCCAGCAGGCAGAAGTATGCAAAGCATGCATCTCAATTAGTCAGCAACCATAGTCCCGCCC
CTAACTCCGCCCATCCCGCCCCTAACTCCGCCCAGTTCCGCCCATTCTCCGCCCCATGGCTGACTAATTT
TTTTTATTTATGCAGAGGCCGAGGCCGCCTCTGCCTCTGAGCTATTCCAGAAGTAGTGAGGAGGCTTTTT
TGGAGGCCTAGGCTTTTGCAAAAAGCTCCCGGGAGCTTGTATATCCATTTTCGGATCTGATCAAGAGACA
GGATGAGGATCGTTTCGCATGATTGAACAAGATGGATTGCACGCAGGTTCTCCGGCCGCTTGGGTGGAGA
GGCTATTCGGCTATGACTGGGCACAACAGACAATCGGCTGCTCTGATGCCGCCGTGTTCCGGCTGTCAGC
GCAGGGGCGCCCGGTTCTTTTTGTCAAGACCGACCTGTCCGGTGCCCTGAATGAACTGCAGGACGAGGCA
GCGCGGCTATCGTGGCTGGCCACGACGGGCGTTCCTTGCGCAGCTGTGCTCGACGTTGTCACTGAAGCGG
GAAGGGACTGGCTGCTATTGGGCGAAGTGCCGGGGCAGGATCTCCTGTCATCTCACCTTGCTCCTGCCGA
GAAAGTATCCATCATGGCTGATGCAATGCGGCGGCTGCATACGCTTGATCCGGCTACCTGCCCATTCGAC
CACCAAGCGAAACATCGCATCGAGCGAGCACGTACTCGGATGGAAGCCGGTCTTGTCGATCAGGATGATC
TGGACGAAGAGCATCAGGGGCTCGCGCCAGCCGAACTGTTCGCCAGGCTCAAGGCGCGCATGCCCGACGG
CGAGGATCTCGTCGTGACCCATGGCGATGCCTGCTTGCCGAATATCATGGTGGAAAATGGCCGCTTTTCT
GGATTCATCGACTGTGGCCGGCTGGGTGTGGCGGACCGCTATCAGGACATAGCGTTGGCTACCCGTGATA
TTGCTGAAGAGCTTGGCGGCGAATGGGCTGACCGCTTCCTCGTGCTTTACGGTATCGCCGCTCCCGATTC
GCAGCGCATCGCCTTCTATCGCCTTCTTGACGAGTTCTTCTGAGCGGGACTCTGGGGTTCGAAATGACCG
ACCAAGCGACGCCCAACCTGCCATCACGAGATTTCGATTCCACCGCCGCCTTCTATGAAAGGTTGGGCTT
CGGAATCGTTTTCCGGGACGCCGGCTGGATGATCCTCCAGCGCGGGGATCTCATGCTGGAGTTCTTCGCC
CACCCCAACTTGTTTATTGCAGCTTATAATGGTTACAAATAAAGCAATAGCATCACAAATTTCACAAATA
AAGCATTTTTTTCACTGCATTCTAGTTGTGGTTTGTCCAAACTCATCAATGTATCTTATCATGTCTGTAT
ACCGTCGACCTCTAGCTAGAGCTTGGCGTAATCATGGTCATAGCTGTTTCCTGTGTGAAATTGTTATCCG
CTCACAATTCCACACAACATACGAGCCGGAAGCATAAAGTGTAAAGCCTGGGGTGCCTAATGAGTGAGCT
AACTCACATTAATTGCGTTGCGCTCACTGCCCGCTTTCCAGTCGGGAAACCTGTCGTGCCAGCTGCATTA
ATGAATCGGCCAACGCGCGGGGAGAGGCGGTTTGCGTATTGGGCGCTCTTCCGCTTCCTCGCTCACTGAC
TCGCTGCGCTCGGTCGTTCGGCTGCGGCGAGCGGTATCAGCTCACTCAAAGGCGGTAATACGGTTATCCA
CAGAATCAGGGGATAACGCAGGAAAGAACATGTGAGCAAAAGGCCAGCAAAAGGCCAGGAACCGTAAAAA
GGCCGCGTTGCTGGCGTTTTTCCATAGGCTCCGCCCCCCTGACGAGCATCACAAAAATCGACGCTCAAGT
CAGAGGTGGCGAAACCCGACAGGACTATAAAGATACCAGGCGTTTCCCCCTGGAAGCTCCCTCGTGCGCT
CTCCTGTTCCGACCCTGCCGCTTACCGGATACCTGTCCGCCTTTCTCCCTTCGGGAAGCGTGGCGCTTTC
TCATAGCTCACGCTGTAGGTATCTCAGTTCGGTGTAGGTCGTTCGCTCCAAGCTGGGCTGTGTGCACGAA
CCCCCCGTTCAGCCCGACCGCTGCGCCTTATCCGGTAACTATCGTCTTGAGTCCAACCCGGTAAGACACG
ACTTATCGCCACTGGCAGCAGCCACTGGTAACAGGATTAGCAGAGCGAGGTATGTAGGCGGTGCTACAGA
GTTCTTGAAGTGGTGGCCTAACTACGGCTACACTAGAAGAACAGTATTTGGTATCTGCGCTCTGCTGAAG
CCAGTTACCTTCGGAAAAAGAGTTGGTAGCTCTTGATCCGGCAAACAAACCACCGCTGGTAGCGGTGGTT
TTTTTGTTTGCAAGCAGCAGATTACGCGCAGAAAAAAAGGATCTCAAGAAGATCCTTTGATCTTTTCTAC
GGGGTCTGACGCTCAGTGGAACGAAAACTCACGTTAAGGGATTTTGGTCATGAGATTATCAAAAAGGATC
TTCACCTAGATCCTTTTAAATTAAAAATGAAGTTTTAAATCAATCTAAAGTATATATGAGTAAACTTGGT
CTGACAGTTACCAATGCTTAATCAGTGAGGCACCTATCTCAGCGATCTGTCTATTTCGTTCATCCATAGT
TGCCTGACTCCCCGTCGTGTAGATAACTACGATACGGGAGGGCTTACCATCTGGCCCCAGTGCTGCAATG
ATACCGCGAGACCCACGCTCACCGGCTCCAGATTTATCAGCAATAAACCAGCCAGCCGGAAGGGCCGAGC
GCAGAAGTGGTCCTGCAACTTTATCCGCCTCCATCCAGTCTATTAATTGTTGCCGGGAAGCTAGAGTAAG
TAGTTCGCCAGTTAATAGTTTGCGCAACGTTGTTGCCATTGCTACAGGCATCGTGGTGTCACGCTCGTCG
TTTGGTATGGCTTCATTCAGCTCCGGTTCCCAACGATCAAGGCGAGTTACATGATCCCCCATGTTGTGCA
AAAAAGCGGTTAGCTCCTTCGGTCCTCCGATCGTTGTCAGAAGTAAGTTGGCCGCAGTGTTATCACTCAT
GGTTATGGCAGCACTGCATAATTCTCTTACTGTCATGCCATCCGTAAGATGCTTTTCTGTGACTGGTGAG
TACTCAACCAAGTCATTCTGAGAATAGTGTATGCGGCGACCGAGTTGCTCTTGCCCGGCGTCAATACGGG
ATAATACCGCGCCACATAGCAGAACTTTAAAAGTGCTCATCATTGGAAAACGTTCTTCGGGGCGAAAACT
CTCAAGGATCTTACCGCTGTTGAGATCCAGTTCGATGTAACCCACTCGTGCACCCAACTGATCTTCAGCA
TCTTTTACTTTCACCAGCGTTTCTGGGTGAGCAAAAACAGGAAGGCAAAATGCCGCAAAAAAGGGAATAA
GGGCGACACGGAAATGTTGAATACTCATACTCTTCCTTTTTCAATATTATTGAAGCATTTATCAGGGTTA
TTGTCTCATGAGCGGATACATATTTGAATGTATTTAGAAAAATAAACAAATAGGGGTTCCGCGCACATTT
CCCCGAAAAGTGCCACCTGACGTC
